Addgene plasmid #206151: CMV HA-RIM2
Purpose: CMV HA-RIM2
Depositing lab: Erika Holzbaur. Depositing organization: University of Pennsylvania. Publication: RAB3 phosphorylation by pathogenic LRRK2 impairs trafficking of synaptic vesicle precursors. Dou D, Aiken J, Holzbaur ELF. J Cell Biol. 2024 Jun 3;223(6):e202307092. doi: 10.1083/jcb.202307092. Epub 2024 Mar 21. PubMed 38512027.
Backbone
  Vector backbone: pCMV-HA vector
  Backbone manufacturer: Clontech
  Backbone size w/o insert (bp): 3800
  Total vector size (bp): 5000
  Vector type: Mammalian Expression
Growth in bacteria
  Bacterial resistance: Ampicillin, 100 μg/mL
  Growth temperature: 37°C
  Growth strain: DH5alpha
  Copy number: High Copy
Gene/Insert
  Gene/Insert name: Rim2
  Species: R. norvegicus (rat)
  Insert size (bp): 1233
  Entrez Gene: Rims2 (a.k.a. Nim2, Rim2)
  Promoter: CMV
  Tag / fusion protein: HA (N terminal on backbone)
  Cloning method: Restriction Enzyme; 5′ cloning site EcoRI (unknown if destroyed); 3′ cloning site XhoI (unknown if destroyed)
  Sequencing primers: 5′ 5’-CATCAATGGGCGTGGATAGC
Resource information
  A portion of this plasmid was derived from a plasmid made by: Thomas Südhof (gift from Ruben Bierings)
Terms and licenses: Academic/Nonprofit Terms; Industry Terms: Not Available to Industry
How to cite: CMV HA-RIM2 was a gift from Erika Holzbaur (Addgene plasmid # 206151 ; http://n2t.net/addgene:206151 ; RRID:Addgene_206151)
