[The description below was written by a language model from this plasmid's Addgene catalogue record and pLannotate feature annotations shown in this document.]
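Description:
CMV HA-RIM2 is a mammalian expression plasmid of about 5 kb built on the commercial pCMV-HA backbone. It is maintained in E. coli through a high-copy ColE1/pUC-type origin and selected with ampicillin via the β-lactamase (AmpR) gene and its own promoter. The remaining bacterial annotations (lac promoter and operator, CAP site, and fragments of lacI, lacZα, rop and bom) are leftovers of the pUC/pBR322 lineage and play no evident role in the construct's function. No mammalian selection marker is annotated, which suggests the plasmid is suited mainly to transient transfection.

The expression cassette begins with the human cytomegalovirus immediate-early enhancer and promoter, followed by a modified SV40 intron that provides splice donor and acceptor sites to aid mRNA processing. A short HA epitope, supplied by the backbone, comes next; the annotation matches it to a 27-nt fragment of a 3xHA feature, consistent with a single HA copy. It sits at the N-terminus of a 1,233 bp insert from rat Rims2 (Rim2), cloned between EcoRI and XhoI sites, and an SV40 polyadenylation signal lies downstream of the cassette. The feature table labels the insert as a fragment of RIMS2, so it appears to encode only part of the protein or a shorter form. The record does not say which region or isoform it represents.

RIM2 is a Rab effector and putative scaffold protein involved in exocytosis. The associated publication examines how RAB3 phosphorylation by pathogenic LRRK2 affects synaptic vesicle precursor trafficking. In that context, the plasmid most plausibly serves to produce HA-tagged RIM2 in mammalian cells for detection or for interaction assays with RAB3, although the record gives no purpose beyond the construct name.
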