Features (pLannotate 1.2.2; 17 found; start..end, strand, type, name):
      8..28      -  misc_feature   MCS (fragment): pUC18/19 multiple cloning site
     27..330     +  enhancer       CMV enhancer: human cytomegalovirus immediate early enhancer
    331..534     +  promoter       CMV promoter: human cytomegalovirus (CMV) immediate early promoter
    672..768     +  intron         SV40 intron: modified SV40 intron with splice donor and acceptor sites
    832..858     +  CDS            3xHA (fragment): three tandem HA epitope tags
    886..2118    +  CDS            Rims2 (fragment): RIMS2_RAT - Also known as Rim2. Experimental evidence at protein level: Swiss-Prot protein existence level 1. Rab effector involved in exocytosis. May act as scaffold protein. Plays a role in dendrite formation by melanocytes (By similarity). From Rattus norvegicus (Rat).
   2150..2284    -  polyA_signal   SV40 poly(A) signal: SV40 polyadenylation signal
   2419..2435    -  protein_bind   lac operator: The lac repressor binds to the lac operator to inhibit transcription in E. coli. This inhibition can be relieved by adding lactose or isopropyl-β-D-thiogalactopyranoside (IPTG). lac repressor encoded by lacI
   2443..2473    -  promoter       lac promoter: promoter for the E. coli lac operon
   2488..2509    -  protein_bind   CAP binding site: CAP binding activates transcription in the presence of cAMP. E. coli catabolite activator protein
   2522..2614    -  CDS            lacI (fragment): lac repressor; lacI; The lac repressor binds to the lac operator to inhibit transcription in E. coli. This inhibition can be relieved by adding lactose or isopropyl-β-D-thiogalactopyranoside (IPTG).
   2797..3385    -  rep_origin     ori: high-copy-number ColE1/pMB1/pBR322/pUC origin of replication
   3556..4416    -  CDS            AmpR: β-lactamase; bla; confers resistance to ampicillin, carbenicillin, and related antibiotics
   4417..4521    -  promoter       AmpR promoter: bla
   4616..4651    +  CDS            rop (fragment): Rop protein, which maintains plasmids at low copy number; rop
   4753..4852    +  misc_feature   bom (fragment): basis of mobility region from pBR322
   4858..2       -  CDS            lacZα (fragment) (across the origin): LacZα fragment of β-galactosidase; lacZ fragment
>Addgene plasmid #206151 | CMV HA-RIM2 | addgene full sequence | sequence record 435172 | Addgene NGS Result
GAGTTCGAGCTTGCATGCCTGCAGGTCGTTACATAACTTACGGTAAATGGCCCGCCTGGCTGACCGCCCA
ACGACCCCCGCCCATTGACGTCAATAATGACGTATGTTCCCATAGTAACGCCAATAGGGACTTTCCATTG
ACGTCAATGGGTGGAGTATTTACGGTAAACTGCCCACTTGGCAGTACATCAAGTGTATCATATGCCAAGT
ACGCCCCCTATTGACGTCAATGACGGTAAATGGCCCGCCTGGCATTATGCCCAGTACATGACCTTATGGG
ACTTTCCTACTTGGCAGTACATCTACGTATTAGTCATCGCTATTACCATGGTGATGCGGTTTTGGCAGTA
CATCAATGGGCGTGGATAGCGGTTTGACTCACGGGGATTTCCAAGTCTCCACCCCATTGACGTCAATGGG
AGTTTGTTTTGGCACCAAAATCAACGGGACTTTCCAAAATGTCGTAACAACTCCGCCCCATTGACGCAAA
TGGGCGGTAGGCGTGTACGGTGGGAGGTCTATATAAGCAGAGCTCGTTTAGTGAACCGTCAGATCGCCTG
GAGACGCCATCCACGCTGTTTTGACCTCCATAGAAGACACCGGGACCGATCCAGCCTCCGGACTCTAGAG
GATCCGGTACTAGAGGAACTGAAAAACCAGAAAGTTAACTGGTAAGTTTAGTCTTTTTGTCTTTTATTTC
AGGTCCCGGATCCGGTGGTGGTGCAAATCAAAGAACTGCTCCTCAGTGGATGTTGCCTTTACTTCTAGGC
CTGTACGGAAGTGTTACTTCTGCTCTAAAAGCTGCGGAATTGTACCCGCGGGCCCACCATGTACCCATAC
GATGTTCCAGATTACGCTCTTATGGCCATGGAGGCCCGAATTCTAATGTCGGCTCCACTCGGGCCCCGGG
GCCGCCCGGCTCCCACCCCGGCGGCCTCTCAGCCTCCTCCGCAGCCCGAGATGCCGGACCTCAGCCACCT
CACGGAAGAGGAGAGGAAAATCATCCAGGCTGTCATGGATCGTCAGAAGAAAGAAGAGGAGAAGGAGCAG
TCCGTGCTCAAAAAGCTGCATCAACAATTTGAAATGTATAAGGAGCAAGTCAAGAAAATGGGAGAGGAAT
CACAACAGCAGCAAGAGCAGAAGGGCGACGCCCCGACCTGCGGCATCTGCCACAAGACAAAATTTGCAGA
TGGATGCGGCCATAACTGTTCATATTGCCAAACCAAGTTCTGTGCTCGTTGTGGAGGTCGAGTGTCATTA
CGCTCAAACAAGGTTATGTGGGTGTGTAATTTGTGCCGAAAACAACAAGAAATCCTCACTAAGTCGGGCG
CGTGGTTTTACAATAGTGGGTCTAATACACCGCAGCAGCCTGATCAAAAGGCTCTTCGAGGGCTTCGCAG
TGAGGAAGCCCCTCAGGAGAAGAAGGCAAAACTGCATGAGCAGACGCAGTTCCAGGGACCCCCCGGTGAC
TCATCAGTACCTGCAGTTGAGAGAGGTCGAGCTCATGGGCTCACAAGACAGGATTCTATTAAGAATGGCT
CAGGAATGAAGCACCAGATCGCCAGTGACATGCCTTCAGACAGAAAAAGAAGTCCGTCAGTGTCCAGGGA
TCAAAATCGAAGATACGACCAAAGTGAAGAAAGAGAGGAATATTCACAGTATGTTCCTTCAGATAGCACA
ATGCCTAGATCTCCATCAGATTATGCTGATAGACGATCTCAACGTGAACCTCAATTTTATGAAGAACCTG
ATCATTTAAATTATAGGGATTCTAACAGGAGAGGCCATAGACATTCCAAAGAGTATATTGTAGACGACGA
AGATGTGGAGAGCAGAGATGAATATGAAAGACAAAGGAGAGAGGAGGAGTACCAGGCACGCTACAGAAGT
GATCCAAATTTGGCCCGGTATCCGGTAAAGCCACAACCCTATGAAGAGCAAATGCGGATCCACGCTGAAG
TGTCCCGGGCACGACACGAGAGAAGGCACAGTGATGTTTCTTTGGCAAATGCTGAACTAGAAGATTCCAG
GATTTCTCTGCTAAGGATGGATAGACCATCAAGGCAAAGATCTGTATCTGAACGTAGAGCTGCAATGGAA
AACCAGCGATCGTATTCATGGAAATAACTCGAGGTACCGCGGCCGCGGGGATCCAGACATGATAAGATAC
ATTGATGAGTTTGGACAAACCACAACTAGAATGCAGTGAAAAAAATGCTTTATTTGTGAAATTTGTGATG
CTATTGCTTTATTTGTAACCATTATAAGCTGCAATAAACAAGTTAACAACAACAATTGCATTCATTTTAT
GTTTCAGGTTCAGGGGGAGGTGTGGGAGGTTTTTTCGGATCCTCTAGAGTCGATCTGCAGGCATGCTAGC
TTGGCGTAATCATGGTCATAGCTGTTTCCTGTGTGAAATTGTTATCCGCTCACAATTCCACACAACATAC
GAGCCGGAAGCATAAAGTGTAAAGCCTGGGGTGCCTAATGAGTGAGCTAACTCACATTAATTGCGTTGCG
CTCACTGCCCGCTTTCCAGTCGGGAAACCTGTCGTGCCAGCTGCATTAATGAATCGGCCAACGCGCGGGG
AGAGGCGGTTTGCGTATTGGGCGCTCTTCCGCTTCCTCGCTCACTGACTCGCTGCGCTCGGTCGTTCGGC
TGCGGCGAGCGGTATCAGCTCACTCAAAGGCGGTAATACGGTTATCCACAGAATCAGGGGATAACGCAGG
AAAGAACATGTGAGCAAAAGGCCAGCAAAAGGCCAGGAACCGTAAAAAGGCCGCGTTGCTGGCGTTTTTC
CATAGGCTCCGCCCCCCTGACGAGCATCACAAAAATCGACGCTCAAGTCAGAGGTGGCGAAACCCGACAG
GACTATAAAGATACCAGGCGTTTCCCCCTGGAAGCTCCCTCGTGCGCTCTCCTGTTCCGACCCTGCCGCT
TACCGGATACCTGTCCGCCTTTCTCCCTTCGGGAAGCGTGGCGCTTTCTCATAGCTCACGCTGTAGGTAT
CTCAGTTCGGTGTAGGTCGTTCGCTCCAAGCTGGGCTGTGTGCACGAACCCCCCGTTCAGCCCGACCGCT
GCGCCTTATCCGGTAACTATCGTCTTGAGTCCAACCCGGTAAGACACGACTTATCGCCACTGGCAGCAGC
CACTGGTAACAGGATTAGCAGAGCGAGGTATGTAGGCGGTGCTACAGAGTTCTTGAAGTGGTGGCCTAAC
TACGGCTACACTAGAAGAACAGTATTTGGTATCTGCGCTCTGCTGAAGCCAGTTACCTTCGGAAAAAGAG
TTGGTAGCTCTTGATCCGGCAAACAAACCACCGCTGGTAGCGGTGGTTTTTTTGTTTGCAAGCAGCAGAT
TACGCGCAGAAAAAAAGGATCTCAAGAAGATCCTTTGATCTTTTCTACGGGGTCTGACGCTCAGTGGAAC
GAAAACTCACGTTAAGGGATTTTGGTCATGAGATTATCAAAAAGGATCTTCACCTAGATCCTTTTAAATT
AAAAATGAAGTTTTAAATCAATCTAAAGTATATATGAGTAAACTTGGTCTGACAGTTACCAATGCTTAAT
CAGTGAGGCACCTATCTCAGCGATCTGTCTATTTCGTTCATCCATAGTTGCCTGACTCCCCGTCGTGTAG
ATAACTACGATACGGGAGGGCTTACCATCTGGCCCCAGTGCTGCAATGATACCGCGAGACCCACGCTCAC
CGGCTCCAGATTTATCAGCAATAAACCAGCCAGCCGGAAGGGCCGAGCGCAGAAGTGGTCCTGCAACTTT
ATCCGCCTCCATCCAGTCTATTAATTGTTGCCGGGAAGCTAGAGTAAGTAGTTCGCCAGTTAATAGTTTG
CGCAACGTTGTTGCCATTGCTACAGGCATCGTGGTGTCACGCTCGTCGTTTGGTATGGCTTCATTCAGCT
CCGGTTCCCAACGATCAAGGCGAGTTACATGATCCCCCATGTTGTGCAAAAAAGCGGTTAGCTCCTTCGG
TCCTCCGATCGTTGTCAGAAGTAAGTTGGCCGCAGTGTTATCACTCATGGTTATGGCAGCACTGCATAAT
TCTCTTACTGTCATGCCATCCGTAAGATGCTTTTCTGTGACTGGTGAGTACTCAACCAAGTCATTCTGAG
AATAGTGTATGCGGCGACCGAGTTGCTCTTGCCCGGCGTCAATACGGGATAATACCGCGCCACATAGCAG
AACTTTAAAAGTGCTCATCATTGGAAAACGTTCTTCGGGGCGAAAACTCTCAAGGATCTTACCGCTGTTG
AGATCCAGTTCGATGTAACCCACTCGTGCACCCAACTGATCTTCAGCATCTTTTACTTTCACCAGCGTTT
CTGGGTGAGCAAAAACAGGAAGGCAAAATGCCGCAAAAAAGGGAATAAGGGCGACACGGAAATGTTGAAT
ACTCATACTCTTCCTTTTTCAATATTATTGAAGCATTTATCAGGGTTATTGTCTCATGAGCGGATACATA
TTTGAATGTATTTAGAAAAATAAACAAATAGGGGTTCCGCGCACATTTCCCCGAAAAGTGCCACCTGACG
TCTAAGAAACCATTATTATCATGACATTAACCTATAAAAATAGGCGTATCACGAGGCCCTTTCGTCTCGC
GCGTTTCGGTGATGACGGTGAAAACCTCTGACACATGCAGCTCCCGGAGACGGTCACAGCTTGTCTGTAA
GCGGATGCCGGGAGCAGACAAGCCCGTCAGGGCGCGTCAGCGGGTGTTGGCGGGTGTCGGGGCTGGCTTA
ACTATGCGGCATCAGAGCAGATTGTACTGAGAGTGCACCATATGCGGTGTGAAATACCGCACAGATGCGT
AAGGAGAAAATACCGCATCAGGCGCCATTCGCCATTCAGGCTGCGCAACTGTTGGGAAGGGCGATCGGTG
CGGGCCTCTTCGCTATTACGCCAGCTGGCGAAAGGGGGATGTGCTGCAAGGCGATTAAGTTGGGTAACGC
CAGGGTTTTCCCAGTCACGACGTTGTAAAACGACGGCCAGT
